>Addgene plasmid #127322 | pcDNA3.1(+)/HP + AUG-nLuc-3XFLAG | addgene full sequence | sequence record 247785 | Addgene NGS Result
GACGGATCGGGAGATCTCCCGATCCCCTATGGTGCACTCTCAGTACAATCTGCTCTGATGCCGCATAGTT
AAGCCAGTATCTGCTCCCTGCTTGTGTGTTGGAGGTCGCTGAGTAGTGCGCGAGCAAAATTTAAGCTACA
ACAAGGCAAGGCTTGACCGACAATTGCATGAAGAATCTGCTTAGGGTTAGGCGTTTTGCGCTGCTTCGCG
ATGTACGGGCCAGATATACGCGTTGACATTGATTATTGACTAGTTATTAATAGTAATCAATTACGGGGTC
ATTAGTTCATAGCCCATATATGGAGTTCCGCGTTACATAACTTACGGTAAATGGCCCGCCTGGCTGACCG
CCCAACGACCCCCGCCCATTGACGTCAATAATGACGTATGTTCCCATAGTAACGCCAATAGGGACTTTCC
ATTGACGTCAATGGGTGGAGTATTTACGGTAAACTGCCCACTTGGCAGTACATCAAGTGTATCATATGCC
AAGTACGCCCCCTATTGACGTCAATGACGGTAAATGGCCCGCCTGGCATTATGCCCAGTACATGACCTTA
TGGGACTTTCCTACTTGGCAGTACATCTACGTATTAGTCATCGCTATTACCATGGTGATGCGGTTTTGGC
AGTACATCAATGGGCGTGGATAGCGGTTTGACTCACGGGGATTTCCAAGTCTCCACCCCATTGACGTCAA
TGGGAGTTTGTTTTGGCACCAAAATCAACGGGACTTTCCAAAATGTCGTAACAACTCCGCCCCATTGACG
CAAATGGGCGGTAGGCGTGTACGGTGGGAGGTCTATATAAGCAGAGCTCTCTGGCTAACTAGAGAACCCA
CTGCTTACTGGCTTATCGAAATTAATACGACTCACTATAGGGAGACCCAAGCTGGCTAGCGTTTAAACTT
AAGCTTGGCTTGGGGCGCGTGGTGGCGGCTGCAGCCGCCACCACGCGCCCCGGAATCCGGTACTGTTGGT
AAATAAGCCACCATGGTCTTCACACTCGAAGATTTCGTTGGGGACTGGCGACAGACAGCCGGCTACAACC
TGGACCAAGTCCTTGAACAGGGAGGTGTGTCCAGTTTGTTTCAGAATCTCGGGGTGTCCGTAACTCCGAT
CCAAAGGATTGTCCTGAGCGGTGAAAATGGGCTGAAGATCGACATCCATGTCATCATCCCGTATGAAGGT
CTGAGCGGCGACCAAATGGGCCAGATCGAAAAAATTTTTAAGGTGGTGTACCCTGTGGATGATCATCACT
TTAAGGTGATCCTGCACTATGGCACACTGGTAATCGACGGGGTTACGCCGAACATGATCGACTATTTCGG
ACGGCCGTATGAAGGCATCGCCGTGTTCGACGGCAAAAAGATCACTGTAACAGGGACCCTGTGGAACGGC
AACAAAATTATCGACGAGCGCCTGATCAACCCCGACGGCTCCCTGCTGTTCCGAGTAACCATCAACGGAG
TGACCGGCTGGCGGCTGTGCGAACGCATTCTGGCGGACTACAAAGACCATGACGGTGATTATAAAGATCA
TGACATCGATTACAAGGATGACGATGACAAGTAAGGCCGCGACTCTAGAGGGCCCGTTTAAACCCGCTGA
TCAGCCTCGACTGTGCCTTCTAGTTGCCAGCCATCTGTTGTTTGCCCCTCCCCCGTGCCTTCCTTGACCC
TGGAAGGTGCCACTCCCACTGTCCTTTCCTAATAAAATGAGGAAATTGCATCGCATTGTCTGAGTAGGTG
TCATTCTATTCTGGGGGGTGGGGTGGGGCAGGACAGCAAGGGGGAGGATTGGGAAGACAATAGCAGGCAT
GCTGGGGATGCGGTGGGCTCTATGGCTTCTGAGGCGGAAAGAACCAGCTGGGGCTCTAGGGGGTATCCCC
[124 nt withheld, positions 1891-2014]
C
[91 nt withheld, positions 2016-2106]
A
[49 nt withheld, positions 2108-2156]
CCTTTGACGTTGGAGTCCACGTTCTTT
[37 nt withheld, positions 2184-2220]
ACCCTATCTCGGTCTATTCTTTTGATTTATAAGGGATTTTGCCGATTTCGGCCTATTGGTTAAAAAATGA
GCTGATTTAACAAAAATTTAACGCGAATTAATTCTGTGGAATGTGTGTCAGTTAGGGTGTGGAAAGTCCC
CAGGCTCCCCAGCAGGCAGAAGTATGCAAAGCATGCATCTCAATTAGTCAGCAACCAGGTGTGGAAAGTC
CCCAGGCTCCCCAGCAGGCAGAAGTATGCAAAGCATGCATCTCAATTAGTCAGCAACCATAGTCCCGCCC
CTAACTCCGCCCATCCCGCCCCTAACTCCGCCCAGTTCCGCCCATTCTCCGCCCCATGGCTGACTAATTT
TTTTTATTTATGCAGAGGCCGAGGCCGCCTCTGCCTCTGAGCTATTCCAGAAGTAGTGAGGAGGCTTTTT
TGGAGGCCTAGGCTTTTGCAAAAAGCTCCCGGGAGCTTGTATATCCATTTTCGGATCTGATCAAGAGACA
GGATGAGGATCGTTTCGCATGATTGAACAAGATGGATTGCACGCAGGTTCTCCGGCCGCTTGGGTGGAGA
GGCTATTCGGCTATGACTGGGCACAACAGACAATCGGCTGCTCTGATGCCGCCGTGTTCCGGCTGTCAGC
GCAGGGGCGCCCGGTTCTTTTTGTCAAGACCGACCTGTCCGGTGCCCTGAATGAACTGCAGGACGAGGCA
GCGCGGCTATCGTGGCTGGCCACGACGGGCGTTCCTTGCGCAGCTGTGCTCGACGTTGTCACTGAAGCGG
GAAGGGACTGGCTGCTATTGGGCGAAGTGCCGGGGCAGGATCTCCTGTCATCTCACCTTGCTCCTGCCGA
GAAAGTATCCATCATGGCTGATGCAATGCGGCGGCTGCATACGCTTGATCCGGCTACCTGCCCATTCGAC
CACCAAGCGAAACATCGCATCGAGCGAGCACGTACTCGGATGGAAGCCGGTCTTGTCGATCAGGATGATC
TGGACGAAGAGCATCAGGGGCTCGCGCCAGCCGAACTGTTCGCCAGGCTCAAGGCGCGCATGCCCGACGG
CGAGGATCTCGTCGTGACCCATGGCGATGCCTGCTTGCCGAATATCATGGTGGAAAATGGCCGCTTTTCT
GGATTCATCGACTGTGGCCGGCTGGGTGTGGCGGACCGCTATCAGGACATAGCGTTGGCTACCCGTGATA
TTGCTGAAGAGCTTGGCGGCGAATGGGCTGACCGCTTCCTCGTGCTTTACGGTATCGCCGCTCCCGATTC
GCAGCGCATCGCCTTCTATCGCCTTCTTGACGAGTTCTTCTGAGCGGGACTCTGGGGTTCGAAATGACCG
ACCAAGCGACGCCCAACCTGCCATCACGAGATTTCGATTCCACCGCCGCCTTCTATGAAAGGTTGGGCTT
CGGAATCGTTTTCCGGGACGCCGGCTGGATGATCCTCCAGCGCGGGGATCTCATGCTGGAGTTCTTCGCC
CACCCCAACTTGTTTATTGCAGCTTATAATGGTTACAAATAAAGCAATAGCATCACAAATTTCACAAATA
AAGCATTTTTTTCACTGCATTCTAGTTGTGGTTTGTCCAAACTCATCAATGTATCTTATCATGTCTGTAT
ACCGTCGACCTCTAGCTAGAGCTTGGCGTAATCATGGTCATAGCTGTTTCCTGTGTGAAATTGTTATCCG
CTCACAATTCCACACAACATACGAGCCGGAAGCATAAAGTGTAAAGCCTGGGGTGCCTAATGAGTGAGCT
AACTCACATTAATTGCGTTGCGCTCACTGCCCGCTTTCCAGTCGGGAAACCTGTCGTGCCAGCTGCATTA
ATGAATCGGCCAACGCGCGGGGAGAGGCGGTTTGCGTATTGGGCGCTCTTCCGCTTCCTCGCTCACTGAC
TCGCTGCGCTCGGTCGTTCGGCTGCGGCGAGCGGTATCAGCTCACTCAAAGGCGGTAATACGGTTATCCA
CAGAATCAGGGGATAACGCAGGAAAGAACATGTGAGCAAAAGGCCAGCAAAAGGCCAGGAACCGTAAAAA
GGCCGCGTTGCTGGCGTTTTTCCATAGGCTCCGCCCCCCTGACGAGCATCACAAAAATCGACGCTCAAGT
CAGAGGTGGCGAAACCCGACAGGACTATAAAGATACCAGGCGTTTCCCCCTGGAAGCTCCCTCGTGCGCT
CTCCTGTTCCGACCCTGCCGCTTACCGGATACCTGTCCGCCTTTCTCCCTTCGGGAAGCGTGGCGCTTTC
TCATAGCTCACGCTGTAGGTATCTCAGTTCGGTGTAGGTCGTTCGCTCCAAGCTGGGCTGTGTGCACGAA
CCCCCCGTTCAGCCCGACCGCTGCGCCTTATCCGGTAACTATCGTCTTGAGTCCAACCCGGTAAGACACG
ACTTATCGCCACTGGCAGCAGCCACTGGTAACAGGATTAGCAGAGCGAGGTATGTAGGCGGTGCTACAGA
GTTCTTGAAGTGGTGGCCTAACTACGGCTACACTAGAAGAACAGTATTTGGTATCTGCGCTCTGCTGAAG
CCAGTTACCTTCGGAAAAAGAGTTGGTAGCTCTTGATCCGGCAAACAAACCACCGCTGGTAGCGGTGGTT
TTTTTGTTTGCAAGCAGCAGATTACGCGCAGAAAAAAAGGATCTCAAGAAGATCCTTTGATCTTTTCTAC
GGGGTCTGACGCTCAGTGGAACGAAAACTCACGTTAAGGGATTTTGGTCATGAGATTATCAAAAAGGATC
TTCACCTAGATCCTTTTAAATTAAAAATGAAGTTTTAAATCAATCTAAAGTATATATGAGTAAACTTGGT
CTGACAGTTACCAATGCTTAATCAGTGAGGCACCTATCTCAGCGATCTGTCTATTTCGTTCATCCATAGT
TGCCTGACTCCCCGTCGTGTAGATAACTACGATACGGGAGGGCTTACCATCTGGCCCCAGTGCTGCAATG
ATACCGCGAGACCCACGCTCACCGGCTCCAGATTTATCAGCAATAAACCAGCCAGCCGGAAGGGCCGAGC
GCAGAAGTGGTCCTGCAACTTTATCCGCCTCCATCCAGTCTATTAATTGTTGCCGGGAAGCTAGAGTAAG
TAGTTCGCCAGTTAATAGTTTGCGCAACGTTGTTGCCATTGCTACAGGCATCGTGGTGTCACGCTCGTCG
TTTGGTATGGCTTCATTCAGCTCCGGTTCCCAACGATCAAGGCGAGTTACATGATCCCCCATGTTGTGCA
AAAAAGCGGTTAGCTCCTTCGGTCCTCCGATCGTTGTCAGAAGTAAGTTGGCCGCAGTGTTATCACTCAT
GGTTATGGCAGCACTGCATAATTCTCTTACTGTCATGCCATCCGTAAGATGCTTTTCTGTGACTGGTGAG
TACTCAACCAAGTCATTCTGAGAATAGTGTATGCGGCGACCGAGTTGCTCTTGCCCGGCGTCAATACGGG
ATAATACCGCGCCACATAGCAGAACTTTAAAAGTGCTCATCATTGGAAAACGTTCTTCGGGGCGAAAACT
CTCAAGGATCTTACCGCTGTTGAGATCCAGTTCGATGTAACCCACTCGTGCACCCAACTGATCTTCAGCA
TCTTTTACTTTCACCAGCGTTTCTGGGTGAGCAAAAACAGGAAGGCAAAATGCCGCAAAAAAGGGAATAA
GGGCGACACGGAAATGTTGAATACTCATACTCTTCCTTTTTCAATATTATTGAAGCATTTATCAGGGTTA
TTGTCTCATGAGCGGATACATATTTGAATGTATTTAGAAAAATAAACAAATAGGGGTTCCGCGCACATTT
CCCCGAAAAGTGCCACCTGACGTC
Features (pLannotate 1.2.2; 21 found; start..end, strand, type, name):
     28..80      -  misc_feature   bom (fragment): basis of mobility region from pBR322
    235..614     +  enhancer       CMV enhancer: human cytomegalovirus immediate early enhancer
    615..818     +  promoter       CMV promoter: human cytomegalovirus (CMV) immediate early promoter
    814..847     +  LTR            5' LTR (truncated) (fragment): truncated 5' long terminal repeat (LTR) from HIV-1
    863..881     +  promoter       T7 promoter: promoter for bacteriophage T7 RNA polymerase
    993..1505    +  CDS            Nluc: NanoLuc® luciferase human codon-optimized
   1506..1571    +  CDS            3xFLAG: three tandem FLAG® epitope tags, followed by an enterokinase cleavage site
   1621..1845    +  polyA_signal   bGH poly(A) signal: bovine growth hormone polyadenylation signal
   1849..1870    +  promoter       SV40 promoter (fragment): SV40 enhancer and early promoter
   1891..2319    +  rep_origin     f1 ori (sequence partly withheld): f1 bacteriophage origin of replication; arrow indicates direction of (+) strand synthesis
   2333..2662    +  promoter       SV40 promoter: SV40 enhancer and early promoter
   2729..3520    +  CDS            neo: KKA2_KLEPN - Also known as kan, nptII. Experimental evidence at protein level: Swiss-Prot protein existence level 1. Resistance to kanamycin, neomycin, paromomycin, ribostamycin, butirosin and gentamicin B. From Klebsiella pneumoniae.
   3544..3702    +  CDS            ble (fragment): BLE_KLEPN - Experimental evidence at protein level: Swiss-Prot protein existence level 1. Binding protein with a strong affinity to the bleomycin family of antibiotics. Binds to CL990; an antimitotic-antibiotic compound. From Klebsiella pneumoniae.
   3697..3818    +  polyA_signal   SV40 poly(A) signal: SV40 polyadenylation signal
   3891..3907    -  protein_bind   lac operator: The lac repressor binds to the lac operator to inhibit transcription in E. coli. This inhibition can be relieved by adding lactose or isopropyl-β-D-thiogalactopyranoside (IPTG). lac repressor encoded by lacI
   3915..3945    -  promoter       lac promoter: promoter for the E. coli lac operon
   3960..3981    -  protein_bind   CAP binding site: CAP binding activates transcription in the presence of cAMP. E. coli catabolite activator protein
   3994..4086    -  CDS            lacI (fragment): lac repressor; lacI; The lac repressor binds to the lac operator to inhibit transcription in E. coli. This inhibition can be relieved by adding lactose or isopropyl-β-D-thiogalactopyranoside (IPTG).
   4269..4857    -  rep_origin     ori: high-copy-number ColE1/pMB1/pBR322/pUC origin of replication
   5028..5888    -  CDS            AmpR: β-lactamase; bla; confers resistance to ampicillin, carbenicillin, and related antibiotics
   5889..5993    -  promoter       AmpR promoter: bla
