[The description below was written by a language model from this plasmid's Addgene catalogue record and pLannotate feature annotations shown in this document.]
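Description:
pcDNA3.1(+)/HP + AUG-nLuc-3XFLAG is a mammalian expression plasmid of about 6 kb built on the pcDNA3.1(+) backbone. It is maintained in E. coli through a high-copy ColE1/pUC-type origin and an ampicillin resistance (β-lactamase) gene with its own promoter. An f1 origin is also present, which can support single-stranded DNA production. For selection in mammalian cells, the backbone carries a neomycin phosphotransferase gene driven by the SV40 enhancer/early promoter and terminated by an SV40 polyadenylation signal, conferring G418 resistance. Several short annotated fragments (bom, lac promoter/operator, lacI, ble, and a brief match to an HIV-1 LTR near the CMV promoter) appear to be backbone remnants or partial sequence matches rather than functional parts.

The payload, cloned between HindIII and ApaI, is a human codon-optimized NanoLuc luciferase (nLuc) open reading frame fused at its C terminus to a 3xFLAG epitope. It is transcribed from the CMV immediate-early enhancer/promoter and terminated by the bovine growth hormone poly(A) signal. A T7 promoter lies downstream of the CMV promoter, so the same reporter mRNA could also be made by in vitro transcription. According to the catalogue entry, translation starts at a canonical AUG codon and the mRNA carries a hairpin (HP) in its 5' UTR. The hairpin is not annotated separately in the feature table, but it presumably lies in the roughly 110 nt unannotated stretch between the T7 promoter and the nLuc coding sequence.

The luciferase gives a sensitive luminescent readout of translation, and the FLAG tag allows immunodetection of the product. The associated study examined AUG versus non-AUG initiation and its sensitivity to protein synthesis inhibitors, and this construct fits that work as the AUG-initiated reporter with a structured leader.
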