Addgene plasmid #127322: pcDNA3.1(+)/HP + AUG-nLuc-3XFLAG
Purpose: Express 3xFLAG tagged nanoLuciferase (nLuc) from AUG start codon from mRNA with hairpin in 5' UTR
Depositing lab: Jeremy Wilusz. Depositing organization: University of Pennsylvania. Publication: Ribosome queuing enables non-AUG translation to be resistant to multiple protein synthesis inhibitors. Kearse MG, Goldman DH, Choi J, Nwaezeapu C, Liang D, Green KM, Goldstrohm AC, Todd PK, Green R, Wilusz JE. Genes Dev. 2019 Jun 6. pii: gad.324715.119. doi: 10.1101/gad.324715.119. PubMed 31171704.
Backbone
  Vector backbone: pcDNA3.1(+)
  Total vector size (bp): 6021
  Vector type: Mammalian Expression
  Selectable markers: Neomycin (select with G418)
Growth in bacteria
  Bacterial resistance: Ampicillin, 100 μg/mL
  Growth temperature: 37°C
  Growth strain: DH5alpha
  Copy number: High Copy
Gene/Insert
  Gene/Insert name: nanoLuciferase (alt name: nLuc)
  Promoter: CMV
  Tag / fusion protein: 3xFLAG (C terminal on insert)
  Cloning method: Restriction Enzyme; 5′ cloning site HindIII (not destroyed); 3′ cloning site ApaI (not destroyed)
  Sequencing primers: 5′ CGCAAATGGGCGGTAGGCGTG
Terms and licenses: Academic/Nonprofit Terms; Industry Terms: Not Available to Industry
How to cite: pcDNA3.1(+)/HP + AUG-nLuc-3XFLAG was a gift from Jeremy Wilusz (Addgene plasmid # 127322 ; http://n2t.net/addgene:127322 ; RRID:Addgene_127322)
